Addgene plasmid #222119: pGFP-AGC-IRES-mCherry
Purpose: Start codon reporter with mutated start codon
Depositing lab: Jonathan Weissman. Depositing organization: Whitehead Institute for Biomedical Research. Publication: Translational fidelity screens in mammalian cells reveal eIF3 and eIF4G2 as regulators of start codon selectivity. She R, Luo J, Weissman JS. Nucleic Acids Res. 2023 Jul 7;51(12):6355-6369. doi: 10.1093/nar/gkad329. PubMed 37144468.
Backbone
  Vector backbone: pHR-UCOE-SFFV-Zim3-dCas9-P2A-EGFP
  Backbone manufacturer: Marco Jost & Jonathan Weissman, Addgene plasmid #188899
  Vector type: Lentiviral
Growth in bacteria
  Bacterial resistance: Ampicillin, 100 μg/mL
  Growth temperature: 37°C
  Growth strain: NEB Stable
  Copy number: High Copy
Gene/Insert
  Gene/Insert name: GFP-IRES-mCherry
  Species: Synthetic
  Mutation: AGC start codon
  Cloning method: Gibson Cloning
Terms and licenses: Academic/Nonprofit Terms; Industry Terms: Not Available to Industry
How to cite: pGFP-AGC-IRES-mCherry was a gift from Jonathan Weissman (Addgene plasmid # 222119 ; http://n2t.net/addgene:222119 ; RRID:Addgene_222119)
