[The description below was written by a language model from this plasmid's Addgene catalogue record and pLannotate feature annotations shown in this document.]
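Description:
pGFP-AGC-IRES-mCherry is a lentiviral transfer plasmid of about 11.6 kb built by Gibson assembly on the pHR-UCOE-SFFV backbone, with the original Zim3-dCas9-P2A-EGFP payload replaced by a synthetic bicistronic fluorescent reporter. It is propagated in E. coli through a high-copy ColE1/pUC-type origin and selected with ampicillin via the β-lactamase gene. The viral portion carries the usual HIV-1-derived elements: a truncated 5' LTR, the Ψ packaging signal with an adjoining gag fragment, the RRE for Rev-dependent nuclear export, the cPPT/CTS, and a self-inactivating ΔU3 3' LTR. The remaining annotations outside the LTRs (SV40 promoter, gpt, SV40 small t and large T fragments with a poly(A) signal, and tetracycline-resistance, rop and lacI fragments) are backbone remnants. A UCOE is implied by the backbone name but is not annotated in the feature table, which leaves an unannotated stretch upstream of the promoter.

Within the provirus, the SFFV promoter drives a single transcript encoding superfolder GFP, followed by an EMCV IRES and mCherry, with a WPRE downstream to enhance transcript stability and expression. The GFP open reading frame begins with an AGC codon instead of the canonical start codon, so green fluorescence reports how often cap-dependent scanning ribosomes initiate at this non-canonical codon. mCherry, translated independently through the IRES from the same mRNA, serves as an internal normaliser for transcript level and integration differences. The GFP-to-mCherry ratio therefore gives a readout of start codon stringency. The associated work used such reporters in translational fidelity screens in mammalian cells to identify factors that regulate start codon selectivity.
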