Features (pLannotate 1.2.2; 35 found; start..end, strand, type, name):
     20..85      +  intron         small t intron: SV40 (simian virus 40) small t antigen intron
    215..235     +  CDS            SV40 NLS: nuclear localization signal of SV40 (simian virus 40) large T antigen
    554..637     +  CDS            large T antigen (fragment): large T antigen from SV40 (simian virus 40)
    660..794     +  polyA_signal   SV40 poly(A) signal: SV40 polyadenylation signal
    961..1290    +  CDS            nef (fragment): NEF_HV1BR - Experimental evidence at protein level: Swiss-Prot protein existence level 1. Extracellular Nef protein targets CD4(+) T-lymphocytes for apoptosis by interacting with CXCR4 surface receptors (PubMed:14990729). From Human immunodeficiency virus type 1 group M subtype B (isolate BRU/LAI) (HIV-1).
   1338..1595    +  LTR            5' LTR (truncated): truncated 5' long terminal repeat (LTR) from HIV-1
   1642..1767    +  misc_feature   HIV-1 Ψ: packaging signal of human immunodeficiency virus type 1
   1751..2089    +  CDS            HIV-1 gag (fragment): gag protein from human immunodeficiency virus 1; gag
   2264..2497    +  misc_feature   RRE: The Rev response element (RRE) of HIV-1 allows for Rev-dependent mRNA export from the nucleus to the cytoplasm.
   2874..2974    +  CDS            Rev (fragment): human immunodeficiency virus 1 (HIV-1) Rev protein; rev; enhances nuclear export of unspliced and incompletely spliced viral mRNAs
   3011..3128    +  misc_feature   cPPT/CTS: central polypurine tract and central termination sequence of HIV-1
   3165..3188    -  misc_feature   MCS (fragment): pBluescript multiple cloning site
   3870..4277    +  promoter       SFFV promoter: spleen focus-forming virus long terminal repeat (LTR) promoter
   4318..5028    +  CDS            Superfolder GFP: Superfolder GFP is a basic (constitutively fluorescent) green fluorescent protein published in 2005, derived from Aequorea victoria. It is reported to be a very rapidly-maturing weak dimer.
   5155..5617    +  misc_feature   IRES: internal ribosome entry site (IRES) of the encephalomyocarditis virus (EMCV)
   5643..6352    +  CDS            mCherry (fragment): monomeric derivative of DsRed fluorescent protein (Shaner et al., 2004) mammalian codon-optimized
   6361..6391    +  misc_feature   MCS (fragment): pUC18/19 multiple cloning site
   6392..6410    +  misc_feature   MCS (fragment): pBluescript multiple cloning site
   6410..6998    +  misc_feature   WPRE: woodchuck hepatitis virus posttranscriptional regulatory element
   6999..7021    +  misc_feature   MCS (fragment): pBluescript multiple cloning site
   7038..7106    +  CDS            nef (fragment): NEF_HV1Z2 - Experimental evidence at protein level: Swiss-Prot protein existence level 1. Extracellular Nef protein targets CD4(+) T-lymphocytes for apoptosis by interacting with CXCR4 surface receptors. From Human immunodeficiency virus type 1 group M subtype D (isolate Z2/CDC-Z34) (HIV-1).
   7108..7341    +  LTR            3' LTR (ΔU3): self-inactivating 3' long terminal repeat (LTR) from HIV-1
   7366..7384    -  promoter       SP6 promoter: promoter for bacteriophage SP6 RNA polymerase
   7612..7891    +  CDS            TcR (fragment): tetracycline efflux protein; tet; confers resistance to tetracycline
   7892..7940    -  misc_feature   bom (fragment): basis of mobility region from pBR322
   8042..8077    -  CDS            rop (fragment): Rop protein, which maintains plasmids at low copy number; rop
   8172..8276    +  promoter       AmpR promoter: bla
   8277..9137    +  CDS            AmpR: β-lactamase; bla; confers resistance to ampicillin, carbenicillin, and related antibiotics
   9308..9896    +  rep_origin     ori: high-copy-number ColE1/pMB1/pBR322/pUC origin of replication
  10079..10135   +  CDS            lacI (fragment): lac repressor; lacI; The lac repressor binds to the lac operator to inhibit transcription in E. coli. This inhibition can be relieved by adding lactose or isopropyl-β-D-thiogalactopyranoside (IPTG).
  10142..10471   +  promoter       SV40 promoter: SV40 enhancer and early promoter
  10671..10790   +  CDS            gpt (fragment): XGPT_ECOLI - Also known as gpp, gxu. Experimental evidence at protein level: Swiss-Prot protein existence level 1. Purine salvage pathway enzyme that catalyzes the transfer of the ribosyl-5-phosphate group from 5-phospho-alpha-D-ribose 1- diphosphate (PRPP) to the N9 position of the 6-oxopurines guanine and xanthine to form the corresponding ribonucleotides GMP (guanosine 5'- monophosphate) and XMP (xanthosine 5'-monophosphate), with the release of PPi. To a lesser extent, also acts on hypoxanthine (PubMed:9100006, PubMed:3886014). Does not ribophosphorylate adenine (PubMed:3886014). From Esch
  10790..11125   +  CDS            gpt (fragment): XGPT_ECOLI - Also known as gpp, gxu. Experimental evidence at protein level: Swiss-Prot protein existence level 1. Purine salvage pathway enzyme that catalyzes the transfer of the ribosyl-5-phosphate group from 5-phospho-alpha-D-ribose 1- diphosphate (PRPP) to the N9 position of the 6-oxopurines guanine and xanthine to form the corresponding ribonucleotides GMP (guanosine 5'- monophosphate) and XMP (xanthosine 5'-monophosphate), with the release of PPi. To a lesser extent, also acts on hypoxanthine (PubMed:9100006, PubMed:3886014). Does not ribophosphorylate adenine (PubMed:3886014). From Esch
  11220..11525   +  CDS            frsA (fragment): FRSA_ECOLI - Also known as yafA. Experimental evidence at protein level: Swiss-Prot protein existence level 1. Catalyzes the hydrolysis of esters (PubMed:15808744). Displays esterase activity toward pNP-butyrate (PubMed:15808744). May stimulate mixed-acid fermentation by acting as a fermentation/respiration switch that down-regulates respiration and up- regulates fermentation rates (PubMed:15169777). From Escherichia coli (strain K12).
  11529..18      +  CDS            small t antigen (fragment) (across the origin): SV40 (simian virus 40) small t antigen
>Addgene plasmid #222119 | pGFP-AGC-IRES-mCherry | addgene full sequence | sequence record 454863 | Addgene NGS Result
AGAGATTTAAAGCTCTAAGGTAAATATAAAATTTTTAAGTGTATAATGTGTTAAACTACTGATTCTAATT
GTTTGTGTATTTTAGATTCCAACCTATGGAACTGATGAATGGGAGCAGTGGTGGAATGCCTTTAATGAGG
AAAACCTGTTTTGCTCAGAAGAAATGCCATCTAGTGATGATGAGGCTACTGCTGACTCTCAACATTCTAC
TCCTCCAAAAAAGAAGAGAAAGGTAGAAGACCCCAAGGACTTTCCTTCAGAATTGCTAAGTTTTTTGAGT
CATGCTGTGTTTAGTAATAGAACTCTTGCTTGCTTTGCTATTTACACCACAAAGGAAAAAGCTGCACTGC
TATACAAGAAAATTATGGAAAAATATTCTGTAACCTTTATAAGTAGGCATAACAGTTATAATCATAACAT
ACTGTTTTTTCTTACTCCACACAGGCATAGAGTGTCTGCTATTAATAACTATGCTCAAAAATTGTGTACC
TTTAGCTTTTTAATTTGTAAAGGGGTTAATAAGGAATATTTGATGTATAGTGCCTTGACTAGAGATCATA
ATCAGCCATACCACATTTGTAGAGGTTTTACTTGCTTTAAAAAACCTCCCACACCTCCCCCTGAACCTGA
AACATAAAATGAATGCAATTGTTGTTGTTAACTTGTTTATTGCAGCTTATAATGGTTACAAATAAAGCAA
TAGCATCACAAATTTCACAAATAAAGCATTTTTTTCACTGCATTCTAGTTGTGGTTTGTCCAAACTCATC
AATGTATCTTATCATGTCTGGATCAACTGGATAACTCAAGCTAACCAAAATCATCCCAAACTTCCCACCC
CATACCCTATTACCACTGCCAATTACCTGTGGTTTCATTTACTCTAAACCTGTGATTCCTCTGAATTATT
TTCATTTTAAAGAAATTGTATTTGTTAAATATGTACTACAAACTTAGTAGTTGGAAGGGCTAATTCACTC
CCAAAGAAGACAAGATATCCTTGATCTGTGGATCTACCACACACAAGGCTACTTCCCTGATTAGCAGAAC
TACACACCAGGGCCAGGGGTCAGATATCCACTGACCTTTGGATGGTGCTACAAGCTAGTACCAGTTGAGC
CAGATAAGGTAGAAGAGGCCAATAAAGGAGAGAACACCAGCTTGTTACACCCTGTGAGCCTGCATGGGAT
GGATGACCCGGAGAGAGAAGTGTTAGAGTGGAGGTTTGACAGCCGCCTAGCATTTCATCACGTGGCCCGA
GAGCTGCATCCGGAGTACTTCAAGAACTGCTGATATCGAGCTTGCTACAAGGGACTTTCCGCTGGGGACT
TTCCAGGGAGGCGTGGCCTGGGCGGGACTGGGGAGTGGCGAGCCCTCAGATCCTGCATATAAGCAGCTGC
TTTTTGCCTGTACTGGGTCTCTCTGGTTAGACCAGATCTGAGCCTGGGAGCTCTCTGGCTAACTAGGGAA
CCCACTGCTTAAGCCTCAATAAAGCTTGCCTTGAGTGCTTCAAGTAGTGTGTGCCCGTCTGTTGTGTGAC
TCTGGTAACTAGAGATCCCTCAGACCCTTTTAGTCAGTGTGGAAAATCTCTAGCAGTGGCGCCCGAACAG
GGACTTGAAAGCGAAAGGGAAACCAGAGGAGCTCTCTCGACGCAGGACTCGGCTTGCTGAAGCGCGCACG
GCAAGAGGCGAGGGGCGGCGACTGGTGAGTACGCCAAAAATTTTGACTAGCGGAGGCTAGAAGGAGAGAG
ATGGGTGCGAGAGCGTCAGTATTAAGCGGGGGAGAATTAGATCGCGATGGGAAAAAATTCGGTTAAGGCC
AGGGGGAAAGAAAAAATATAAATTAAAACATATAGTATGGGCAAGCAGGGAGCTAGAACGATTCGCAGTT
AATCCTGGCCTGTTAGAAACATCAGAAGGCTGTAGACAAATACTGGGACAGCTACAACCATCCCTTCAGA
CAGGATCAGAAGAACTTAGATCATTATATAATACAGTAGCAACCCTCTATTGTGTGCATCAAAGGATAGA
GATAAAAGACACCAAGGAAGCTTTAGACAAGATAGAGGAAGAGCAAAACAAAAGTAAGACCACCGCACAG
CAAGCGGCCGGCCGCTGATCTTCAGACCTGGAGGAGGAGATATGAGGGACAATTGGAGAAGTGAATTATA
TAAATATAAAGTAGTAAAAATTGAACCATTAGGAGTAGCACCCACCAAGGCAAAGAGAAGAGTGGTGCAG
AGAGAAAAAAGAGCAGTGGGAATAGGAGCTTTGTTCCTTGGGTTCTTGGGAGCAGCAGGAAGCACTATGG
GCGCAGCGTCAATGACGCTGACGGTACAGGCCAGACAATTATTGTCTGGTATAGTGCAGCAGCAGAACAA
TTTGCTGAGGGCTATTGAGGCGCAACAGCATCTGTTGCAACTCACAGTCTGGGGCATCAAGCAGCTCCAG
GCAAGAATCCTGGCTGTGGAAAGATACCTAAAGGATCAACAGCTCCTGGGGATTTGGGGTTGCTCTGGAA
AACTCATTTGCACCACTGCTGTGCCTTGGAATGCTAGTTGGAGTAATAAATCTCTGGAACAGATTTGGAA
TCACACGACCTGGATGGAGTGGGACAGAGAAATTAACAATTACACAAGCTTAATACACTCCTTAATTGAA
GAATCGCAAAACCAGCAAGAAAAGAATGAACAAGAATTATTGGAATTAGATAAATGGGCAAGTTTGTGGA
ATTGGTTTAACATAACAAATTGGCTGTGGTATATAAAATTATTCATAATGATAGTAGGAGGCTTGGTAGG
TTTAAGAATAGTTTTTGCTGTACTTTCTATAGTGAATAGAGTTAGGCAGGGATATTCACCATTATCGTTT
CAGACCCACCTCCCAACCCCGAGGGGACCCGACAGGCCCGAAGGAATAGAAGAAGAAGGTGGAGAGAGAG
ACAGAGACAGATCCATTCGATTAGTGAACGGATCTCGACGGTATCGCCAAATGGCAGTATTCATCCACAA
TTTTAAAAGAAAAGGGGGGATTGGGGGGTACAGTGCAGGGGAAAGAATAGTAGACATAATAGCAACAGAC
ATACAAACTAAAGAATTACAAAAACAAATTACAAAAATTCAAAATTTTCGGGTTTATTACAGGGACAGCA
GAGATCCAGTTTGGATCGATAAGCTTGATATCGAATTCGGGAGGTGGTCCCTGCAGTTACGCCAATGATA
ACCCCCGCCAGAAAAATCTTAGTAGCCTTCCCTTTTTGTTTTCCGTGCCCCAACTCGGCGGATTGACTCG
GCCCCTTCCGGAAACACCCGAATCAACTTCTAGTCAAATTATTGTTCACGCCGCAATGACCCACCCCTGG
CCCGCGTCTGTGGAACTGACCCCTGGTGTACAGGAGAGTTCGCTGCTGAAAGTGGTCCCAAAGGGGTACT
AGTTTTTAAGCTCCCAACTCCCCCTCCCCCAGCGTCTGGAGGATTCCACACCCTCGCACCGCAGGGGCGA
GGAAGTGGGCGGAGTCCGGTTTTGGCGCCAGCCGCTGAGGCTGCCAAGCAGAAAAGCCACCGCTGAGGAG
ACTCCGGTCACTGTCCTCGCCCCGCCTCCCCCTTCCCTCCCCTTGGGGACCACCGGGCGCCACGCCGCGA
ACGGTAAGTGCCGCGGTCGTCGGCGCCTCCGCCCTCCCCCTAGGGCCCCAATTCCCAGCGGGCGCGGCGC
GCGGCCCCGCGCGCAGCTCCCGGCTCCCTCCCCCTTCGGATGTGGCTTGAGCTGTAGGCGCGGAGTCCTG
CAGCCCCGATAAAATAAAAGATTTTATTTAGTCTCCAGAAAAAGGGGGGAATGAAAGACCCCACCTGTAG
GTTTGGCAAGCTAGCTGCAGTAACGCCATTTTGCAAGGCATGGAAAAATACCAAACCAAGAATAGAGAAG
TTCAGATCAAGGGCGGGTACATGAAAATAGCTAACGTTGGGCCAAACAGGATATCTGCGGTGAGCAGTTT
CGGCCCCGGCCCGGGGCCAAGAACAGATGGTCACCGCAGTTTCGGCCCCGGCCCGAGGCCAAGAACAGAT
GGTCCCCAGATATGGCCCAACCCTCAGCAGTTTCTTAAGACCCATCAGATGTTTCCAGGCTCCCCCAAGG
ACCTGAAATGACCCTGCGCCTTATTTGAATTAACCAATCAGCCTGCTTCTCGCTTCTGTTCGCGCGCTTC
TGCTTCCCGAGCTCTATAAAAGAGCTCACAACCCCTCACTCGGCGCGCCAGTCCTCCGACAGACTGAGTC
GCCCGGGGGGGATCTGGAGCTCTCGAGAATTCTCAGCCGCCACCAGCAGCAAAGGAGAAGAACTTTTCAC
TGGAGTTGTCCCAATTCTTGTTGAATTAGATGGTGATGTTAATGGGCACAAATTTTCTGTCCGTGGAGAG
GGTGAAGGTGATGCTACAAACGGAAAACTCACCCTTAAATTTATTTGCACTACTGGAAAACTACCTGTTC
CGTGGCCAACACTTGTCACTACTCTGACCTATGGTGTTCAATGCTTTTCCCGTTATCCGGATCACATGAA
ACGGCATGACTTTTTCAAGAGTGCCATGCCCGAAGGTTATGTACAGGAACGCACTATATCTTTCAAAGAT
GACGGGACCTACAAGACGCGTGCTGAAGTCAAGTTTGAAGGTGATACCCTTGTTAATCGTATCGAGTTAA
AGGGTATTGATTTTAAAGAAGATGGAAACATTCTTGGACACAAACTCGAGTACAACTTTAACTCACACAA
TGTATACATCACGGCAGACAAACAAAAGAATGGAATCAAAGCTAACTTCAAAATTCGCCACAACGTTGAA
GATGGTTCCGTTCAACTAGCAGACCATTATCAACAAAATACTCCAATTGGCGATGGCCCTGTCCTTTTAC
CAGACAACCATTACCTGTCGACACAATCTGTCCTTTCGAAAGATCCCAACGAAAAGCGTGACCACATGGT
CCTTCTTGAGTTTGTAACTGCTGCTGGGATTACACATGGCATGGATGAGCTCTACAAATAATAAGCGGCC
GCGCCCCTCTCCCTCCCCCCCCCCTAACGTTACTGGCCGAAGCCGCTTGGAATAAGGCCGGTGTGCGTTT
GTCTATATGTTATTTTCCACCATATTGCCGTCTTTTGGCAATGTGAGGGCCCGGAAACCTGGCCCTGTCT
TCTTGACGAGCATTCCTAGGGGTCTTTCCCCTCTCGCCAAAGGAATGCAAGGTCTGTTGAATGTCGTGAA
GGAAGCAGTTCCTCTGGAAGCTTCTTGAAGACAAACAACGTCTGTAGCGACCCTTTGCAGGCAGCGGAAC
CCCCCACCTGGCGACAGGTGCCTCTGCGGCCAAAAGCCACGTGTATAAGATACACCTGCAAAGGCGGCAC
AACCCCAGTGCCACGTTGTGAGTTGGATAGTTGTGGAAAGAGTCAAATGGCTCTCCTCAAGCGTATTCAA
CAAGGGGCTGAAGGATGCCCAGAAGGTACCCCATTGTATGGGATCTGATCTGGGGCCTCGGTGCACATGC
TTTACATGTGTTTAGTCGAGGTTAAAAAAACGTCTAGGCCCCCCGAACCACGGGGACGTGGTTTTCCTTT
GAAAAACACGATGATAATATGGCCACAACCATGGCGTCCGGAATGGTGAGCAAGGGCGAGGAGGATAACA
TGGCCATCATCAAGGAGTTCATGCGCTTCAAGGTGCACATGGAGGGCTCCGTGAACGGCCACGAGTTCGA
GATCGAGGGCGAGGGCGAGGGCCGCCCCTACGAGGGCACCCAGACCGCCAAGCTGAAGGTGACCAAGGGT
GGCCCCCTGCCCTTCGCCTGGGACATCCTGTCCCCTCAGTTCATGTACGGCTCCAATGCCTACGTGAAGC
ACCCCGCCGACATCCCCGACTACTTGAAGCTGTCCTTCCCCGAGGGCTTCAAGTGGGAGCGCGTGATGAA
CTTCGAGGACGGCGGCGTGGTGACCGTGACCCAGGACTCCTCCCTGCAGGACGGCGAGTTCATCTACAAG
GTGAAGCTGCGCGGCACCAACTTCCCCTCCGACGGCCCCGTAATGCAGAAGAAGACCATGGGCTGGGAGG
CCTCCTCCGAGCGGATGTACCCCGAGGACGGCGCCCTGAAGGGCGAGATCAAGCAGAGGCTGAAGCTGAA
GGACGGCGGCCACTACGACGCTGAGGTCAAGACCACCTACAAGGCCAAGAAGCCCGTGCAGCTGCCCGGC
GCCTACAACGTCAACATCAAGTTGGACATCACCTCCCACAACGAGGACTACACCATCGTGGAACAGTACG
AACGCGCCGAGGGCCGCCACTCCACCGGCGGCATGGACGAGCTGTACAAGTAATAAGCGACTCTAGAGTC
GACCTGCAGGCATGCAAGCTTGATATCAAGCTTATCGATAATCAACCTCTGGATTACAAAATTTGTGAAA
GATTGACTGGTATTCTTAACTATGTTGCTCCTTTTACGCTATGTGGATACGCTGCTTTAATGCCTTTGTA
TCATGCTATTGCTTCCCGTATGGCTTTCATTTTCTCCTCCTTGTATAAATCCTGGTTGCTGTCTCTTTAT
GAGGAGTTGTGGCCCGTTGTCAGGCAACGTGGCGTGGTGTGCACTGTGTTTGCTGACGCAACCCCCACTG
GTTGGGGCATTGCCACCACCTGTCAGCTCCTTTCCGGGACTTTCGCTTTCCCCCTCCCTATTGCCACGGC
GGAACTCATCGCCGCCTGCCTTGCCCGCTGCTGGACAGGGGCTCGGCTGTTGGGCACTGACAATTCCGTG
GTGTTGTCGGGGAAATCATCGTCCTTTCCTTGGCTGCTCGCCTGTGTTGCCACCTGGATTCTGCGCGGGA
CGTCCTTCTGCTACGTCCCTTCGGCCCTCAATCCAGCGGACCTTCCTTCCCGCGGCCTGCTGCCGGCTCT
GCGGCCTCTTCCGCGTCTTCGCCTTCGCCCTCAGACGAGTCGGATCTCCCTTTGGGCCGCCTCCCCGCAT
CGATACCGTCGACCTCGAGGGAATTAATTCGAGCTCGGTACCTTTAAGACCAATGACTTACAAGGCAGCT
GTAGATCTTAGCCACTTTTTAAAAGAAAAGGGGGGACTGGAAGGGCTAATTCACTCCCAACGAAGACAAG
ATCTGCTTTTTGCTTGTACTGGGTCTCTCTGGTTAGACCAGATCTGAGCCTGGGAGCTCTCTGGCTAACT
AGGGAACCCACTGCTTAAGCCTCAATAAAGCTTGCCTTGAGTGCTTCAAGTAGTGTGTGCCCGTCTGTTG
TGTGACTCTGGTAACTAGAGATCCCTCAGACCCTTTTAGTCAGTGTGGAAAATCTCTAGCAGCATCTAGA
ATTAATTCCGTGTATTCTATAGTGTCACCTAAATCGTATGTGTATGATACATAAGGTTATGTATTAATTG
TAGCCGCGTTCTAACGACAATATGTACAAGCCTAATTGTGTAGCATCTGGCTTACTGAAGCAGACCCTAT
CATCTCTCTCGTAAACTGCCGTCAGAGTCGGTTTGGTTGGACGAACCTTCTGAGTTTCTGGTAACGCCGT
CCCGCACCCGGAAATGGTCAGCGAACCAATCAGCAGGGTCATCGCTAGCCAGATCCTCTACGCCGGACGC
ATCGTGGCCGGCATCACCGGCGCCACAGGTGCGGTTGCTGGCGCCTATATCGCCGACATCACCGATGGGG
AAGATCGGGCTCGCCACTTCGGGCTCATGAGCGCTTGTTTCGGCGTGGGTATGGTGGCAGGCCCCGTGGC
CGGGGGACTGTTGGGCGCCATCTCCTTGCATGCACCATTCCTTGCGGCGGCGGTGCTCAACGGCCTCAAC
CTACTACTGGGCTGCTTCCTAATGCAGGAGTCGCATAAGGGAGAGCGTCGAATGGTGCACTCTCAGTACA
ATCTGCTCTGATGCCGCATAGTTAAGCCAGCCCCGACACCCGCCAACACCCGCTGACGCGCCCTGACGGG
CTTGTCTGCTCCCGGCATCCGCTTACAGACAAGCTGTGACCGTCTCCGGGAGCTGCATGTGTCAGAGGTT
TTCACCGTCATCACCGAAACGCGCGAGACGAAAGGGCCTCGTGATACGCCTATTTTTATAGGTTAATGTC
ATGATAATAATGGTTTCTTAGACGTCAGGTGGCACTTTTCGGGGAAATGTGCGCGGAACCCCTATTTGTT
TATTTTTCTAAATACATTCAAATATGTATCCGCTCATGAGACAATAACCCTGATAAATGCTTCAATAATA
TTGAAAAAGGAAGAGTATGAGTATTCAACATTTCCGTGTCGCCCTTATTCCCTTTTTTGCGGCATTTTGC
CTTCCTGTTTTTGCTCACCCAGAAACGCTGGTGAAAGTAAAAGATGCTGAAGATCAGTTGGGTGCACGAG
TGGGTTACATCGAACTGGATCTCAACAGCGGTAAGATCCTTGAGAGTTTTCGCCCCGAAGAACGTTTTCC
AATGATGAGCACTTTTAAAGTTCTGCTATGTGGCGCGGTATTATCCCGTATTGACGCCGGGCAAGAGCAA
CTCGGTCGCCGCATACACTATTCTCAGAATGACTTGGTTGAGTACTCACCAGTCACAGAAAAGCATCTTA
CGGATGGCATGACAGTAAGAGAATTATGCAGTGCTGCCATAACCATGAGTGATAACACTGCGGCCAACTT
ACTTCTGACAACGATCGGAGGACCGAAGGAGCTAACCGCTTTTTTGCACAACATGGGGGATCATGTAACT
CGCCTTGATCGTTGGGAACCGGAGCTGAATGAAGCCATACCAAACGACGAGCGTGACACCACGATGCCTG
TAGCAATGGCAACAACGTTGCGCAAACTATTAACTGGCGAACTACTTACTCTAGCTTCCCGGCAACAATT
AATAGACTGGATGGAGGCGGATAAAGTTGCAGGACCACTTCTGCGCTCGGCCCTTCCGGCTGGCTGGTTT
ATTGCTGATAAATCTGGAGCCGGTGAGCGTGGGTCTCGCGGTATCATTGCAGCACTGGGGCCAGATGGTA
AGCCCTCCCGTATCGTAGTTATCTACACGACGGGGAGTCAGGCAACTATGGATGAACGAAATAGACAGAT
CGCTGAGATAGGTGCCTCACTGATTAAGCATTGGTAACTGTCAGACCAAGTTTACTCATATATACTTTAG
ATTGATTTAAAACTTCATTTTTAATTTAAAAGGATCTAGGTGAAGATCCTTTTTGATAATCTCATGACCA
AAATCCCTTAACGTGAGTTTTCGTTCCACTGAGCGTCAGACCCCGTAGAAAAGATCAAAGGATCTTCTTG
AGATCCTTTTTTTCTGCGCGTAATCTGCTGCTTGCAAACAAAAAAACCACCGCTACCAGCGGTGGTTTGT
TTGCCGGATCAAGAGCTACCAACTCTTTTTCCGAAGGTAACTGGCTTCAGCAGAGCGCAGATACCAAATA
CTGTTCTTCTAGTGTAGCCGTAGTTAGGCCACCACTTCAAGAACTCTGTAGCACCGCCTACATACCTCGC
TCTGCTAATCCTGTTACCAGTGGCTGCTGCCAGTGGCGATAAGTCGTGTCTTACCGGGTTGGACTCAAGA
CGATAGTTACCGGATAAGGCGCAGCGGTCGGGCTGAACGGGGGGTTCGTGCACACAGCCCAGCTTGGAGC
GAACGACCTACACCGAACTGAGATACCTACAGCGTGAGCTATGAGAAAGCGCCACGCTTCCCGAAGGGAG
AAAGGCGGACAGGTATCCGGTAAGCGGCAGGGTCGGAACAGGAGAGCGCACGAGGGAGCTTCCAGGGGGA
AACGCCTGGTATCTTTATAGTCCTGTCGGGTTTCGCCACCTCTGACTTGAGCGTCGATTTTTGTGATGCT
CGTCAGGGGGGCGGAGCCTATGGAAAAACGCCAGCAACGCGGCCTTTTTACGGTTCCTGGCCTTTTGCTG
GCCTTTTGCTCACATGTTCTTTCCTGCGTTATCCCCTGATTCTGTGGATAACCGTATTACCGCCTTTGAG
TGAGCTGATACCGCTCGCCGCAGCCGAACGACCGAGCGCAGCGAGTCAGTGAGCGAGGAAGCGGAAGAGC
GCCCAATACGCAAACCGCCTCTCCCCGCGCGTTGGCCGATTCATTAATGCAGCTGTGGAATGTGTGTCAG
TTAGGGTGTGGAAAGTCCCCAGGCTCCCCAGCAGGCAGAAGTATGCAAAGCATGCATCTCAATTAGTCAG
CAACCAGGTGTGGAAAGTCCCCAGGCTCCCCAGCAGGCAGAAGTATGCAAAGCATGCATCTCAATTAGTC
AGCAACCATAGTCCCGCCCCTAACTCCGCCCATCCCGCCCCTAACTCCGCCCAGTTCCGCCCATTCTCCG
CCCCATGGCTGACTAATTTTTTTTATTTATGCAGAGGCCGAGGCCGCCTCGGCCTCTGAGCTATTCCAGA
AGTAGTGAGGAGGCTTTTTTGGAGGCCTAGGCTTTTGCAAAAAGCTTGGACACAAGACAGGCTTGCGAGA
TATGTTTGAGAATACCACTTTATCCCGCGTCAGGGAGAGGCAGTGCGTAAAAAGACGCGGACTCATGTGA
AATACTGGTTTTTAGTGCGCCAGATCTCTATAATCTCGCGCAACCTATTTTCCCCTCGAACACTTTTTAA
GCCGTAGATAAACAGGCTGGGACACTTCACATGAGCGAAAAATACATCGTCACCTGGGACATGTTGCAGA
TCCATGCACGTAAACTCGCAAGCCGACTGATGCCTTCTGAACAATGGAAAGGCATTATTGCCGTAAGCCG
TGGCGGTCTGTACCGGGTGCGTTACTGGCGCGTGAACTGGGTATTCGTCATGTCGATACCGTTTGTATTT
CCAGCTACGATCACGACAACCAGCGCGAGCTTAAAGTGCTGAAACGCGCAGAAGGCGATGGCGAAGGCTT
CATCGTTATTGATGACCTGGTGGATACCGGTGGTACTGCGGTTGCGATTCGTGAAATGTATCCAAAAGCG
CACTTTGTCACCATCTTCGCAAAACCGGCTGGTCGTCCGCTGGTTGATGACTATGTTGTTGATATCCCGC
AAGATACCTGGATTGAACAGCCGTGGGATATGGGCGTCGTATTCGTCCCGCCAATCTCCGGTCGCTAATC
TTTTCAACGCCTGGCACTGCCGGGCGTTGTTCTTTTTAACTTCAGGCGGGTTACAATAGTTTCCAGTAAG
TATTCTGGAGGCTGCATCCATGACACAGGCAAACCTGAGCGAAACCCTGTTCAAACCCCGCTTTAAACAT
CCTGAAACCTCGACGCTAGTCCGCCGCTTTAATCACGGCGCACAACCGCCTGTGCAGTCGGCCCTTGATG
GTAAAACCATCCCTCACTGGTATCGCATGATTAACCGTCTGATGTGGATCTGGCGCGGCATTGACCCACG
CGAAATCCTCGACGTCCAGGCACGTATTGTGATGAGCGATGCCGAACGTACCGACGATGATTTATACGAT
ACGGTGATTGGCTACCGTGGCGGCAACTGGATTTATGAGTGGGCCCCGGATCTTTGTGAAGGAACCTTAC
TTCTGTGGTGTGACATAATTGGACAAACTACCTAC
